Addgene plasmid #167957: pBN076
Purpose: express E. coli E69 (O9a:K30) Wzc with Y713E
Depositing lab: James Naismith. Depositing organization: University of Oxford. Publication: The molecular basis of regulation of bacterial capsule assembly by Wzc. Yang Y, Liu J, Clarke BR, Seidel L, Bolla JR, Ward PN, Zhang P, Robinson CV, Whitfield C, Naismith JH. Nat Commun. 2021 Jul 16;12(1):4349. doi: 10.1038/s41467-021-24652-1. PubMed 34272394.
Backbone
  Vector backbone: pBAD24
  Backbone size w/o insert (bp): 4542
  Total vector size (bp): 6698
  Vector type: Bacterial Expression
Growth in bacteria
  Bacterial resistance: Ampicillin, 100 μg/mL
  Growth temperature: 37°C
  Growth strain: DH5alpha
  Copy number: Unknown
Gene/Insert
  Gene/Insert name: E. coli E69 (O9a:K30) Wzc with Y713E
  Species: Escherichia coli
  Insert size (bp): 2184
  Mutation: Y713E
  Promoter: araBAD
  Tag / fusion protein: hexa-histidine tag (C terminal on insert)
  Cloning method: Gibson Cloning
  Sequencing primers: 5′ pBADF; 3′ pBADR
Terms and licenses: Academic/Nonprofit Terms; Industry Terms: Not Available to Industry
How to cite: pBN076 was a gift from James Naismith (Addgene plasmid # 167957 ; http://n2t.net/addgene:167957 ; RRID:Addgene_167957)
