[The description below was written by a language model from this plasmid's Addgene catalogue record and pLannotate feature annotations shown in this document.]
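Description:
pBN076 is a bacterial expression plasmid built on the pBAD24 backbone for arabinose-inducible production of a mutant form of Wzc from Escherichia coli E69 (serotype O9a:K30). It is about 6.7 kb in total and is propagated in E. coli through a ColE1/pMB1-type origin, with selection by ampicillin through the bla (β-lactamase) gene and its own promoter. An M13 phage origin is also present, along with short, non-functional remnants of the pBR322 lineage (fragments of bom, rop, the tetracycline resistance gene and its promoter).

The roughly 2.2 kb insert, introduced by Gibson assembly, sits downstream of the araBAD promoter. The araC regulator gene is carried on the same plasmid and transcribed divergently, so expression is kept low in the absence of L-arabinose and switched on when it is added. The open reading frame carries the Y713E substitution, replacing a tyrosine with glutamate, and ends in a C-terminal hexahistidine tag for metal-affinity purification. The automated annotation labels this tag as a fragment of a longer His tag and matches the coding sequence to a homologous Klebsiella pneumoniae protein, but the catalogue entry identifies the gene as E. coli Wzc. Transcription is stopped by the rrnB T1 and T2 terminators, which follow a 5S rRNA segment from the same operon.

The stated purpose is simply to express this Y713E variant. The associated publication concerns how Wzc regulates bacterial capsule assembly, which suggests the plasmid is one of a set of point mutants used to probe that regulation, although the record does not describe specific experiments.
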