Features (pLannotate 1.2.2; 16 found; start..end, strand, type, name):
      1..285     +  promoter       araBAD promoter: araBAD; promoter of the L-arabinose operon of E. coli; the araC regulatory gene is transcribed in the opposite direction (Guzman et al., 1995)
    320..2437    +  CDS            YC06_KLEPN: Experimental evidence at protein level: Swiss-Prot protein existence level 1. From Klebsiella pneumoniae.
   2483..2500    +  CDS            9xHis (fragment): 9xHis affinity tag
   2504..2521    +  misc_feature   MCS (fragment): pUC18/19 multiple cloning site
   2605..2720    +  ncRNA          5S rRNA: Accession: RF00001 - 5S ribosomal RNA
   2724..2810    +  terminator     rrnB T1 terminator: Escherichia coli rrnB; transcription terminator T1 from the E. coli rrnB gene
   2902..2929    +  terminator     rrnB T2 terminator: transcription terminator T2 from the E. coli rrnB gene
   2948..3039    +  promoter       AmpR promoter: bla
   3040..3900    +  CDS            AmpR: β-lactamase; bla; confers resistance to ampicillin, carbenicillin, and related antibiotics
   3942..4322    +  rep_origin     M13 ori (sequence partly withheld): M13 bacteriophage origin of replication; arrow indicates direction of (+) strand synthesis
   4508..5096    +  rep_origin     ori: high-copy-number ColE1/pMB1/pBR322/pUC origin of replication
   5282..5333    -  misc_feature   bom (fragment): basis of mobility region from pBR322
   5449..5488    -  CDS            rop (fragment): Rop protein, which maintains plasmids at low copy number; rop
   5489..5674    -  CDS            TcR (fragment): tetracycline efflux protein; tet; confers resistance to tetracycline
   5684..5702    +  promoter       tet promoter (fragment): E. coli promoter for tetracycline efflux protein gene
   5792..6670    -  CDS            araC: L-arabinose regulatory protein; araC
>Addgene plasmid #167957 | pBN076 | addgene full sequence | sequence record 344797 | Addgene NGS Result
AAGAAACCAATTGTCCATATTGCATCAGACATTGCCGTCACTGCGTCTTTTACTGGCTCTTCTCGCTAAC
CAAACCGGTAACCCCGCTTATTAAAAGCATTCTGTAACAAAGCGGGACCAAAGCCATGACAAAAACGCGT
AACAAAAGTGTCTATAATCACGGCAGAAAAGTCCACATTGATTATTTGCACGGCGTCACACTTTGCTATG
CCATAGCATTTTTATCCATAAGATTAGCGGATCCTACCTGACGCTTTTTATCGCAACTCTCTACTGTTTC
TCCATACCCGTTTTTTTGGGCTAGCAGGAGGAATTCACCATGACTTCAGTCACATCTAAGCAATCAACGA
TACTAGGATCTGATGAAATAGATTTAGGTCGCGTTATCGGTGAGCTAATTGATCATCGTAAGCTTATTAT
ATCTATAACATCGGTTTTTACCTTATTTGCAATACTCTATGCATTATTAGCGACTCCTATCTATGAGACG
GATGCGCTAATTCAAATAGAGCAGAAGCAAGGTAATGCTATACTAAGCAGTCTAAGTCAGGTTTTACCTG
ATGGCCAACCCCAATCTGCACCTGAAACAGCTTTGCTACAATCTCGAATGATTCTTGGCAAAACTATAGA
TGATTTAAACCTTCAGATTCAAATTGAACAAAAATATTTTCCTGTTATTGGCCGTGGGTTAGCAAGATTA
ATGGGAGAAAAACCAGGTAATATTGATATTACTCGGTTATATTTGCCTGATAGTGACGATATTAGTAATA
ATACTCCTAGTATAATATTAACAGTAAAAGATAAAGAAAATTATTCGATCAATAGCGATGGTATTCAACT
CAATGGGGTTGTAGGGACGTTATTAAATGAAAAAGGGATATCATTACTGGTTAACGAAATCGATGCTAAA
CCTGGAGATCAATTTGTTATTACACAGTTGCCTCGATTAAAGGCCATTTCTGATCTTTTAAAAAGTTTTA
GCGTTGCTGATTTGGGTAAAGATACGGGAATGTTAACGTTGACTCTTACTGGAGATAACCCAAAAAGAAT
ATCTCATATTTTGGACAGTATCAGTCAGAACTATCTTGCACAGAACATTGCTAGACAAGCTGCGCAGGAT
GCTAAAAGTCTCGAGTTTTTAAATCAACAATTACCCAAAGTTCGTGCCGAATTAGATTCTGCGGAAGACA
AGTTAAATGCTTATCGTAAGCAAAAAGACTCTGTTGACTTGAATATGGAAGCTAAATCAGTACTTGATCA
AATAGTTAACGTTGATAATCAACTAAATGAATTAACCTTCCGTGAGGCAGAAGTTTCACAGCTATATACT
AAGGAACATCCTACTTATAAGGCGTTAATGGAAAAACGGCAAACACTTCAAGAAGAAAAATCTAAACTTA
ATAAGCGCGTTAGTAGTATGCCCTCGACCCAGCAGGAGGTTCTGCGATTAAGTCGAGATGTTGAATCTGG
TCGTGCTGTATATTTGCAATTGCTAAATCGGCAACAAGAATTAAACATTGCCAAATCAAGTGCTATTGGC
AACGTTAGAATTATTGATAATGCTGTAACAGATCCTAATCCTGTAAGACCAAAGAAGACTATCATAATTG
TAATAGGTGTTGTTTTAGGGCTAATCGTTTCGGTTGTACTGGTATTGTTCCAAGTGTTTCTACGCCGTGG
TATCGAATCCCCAGAGCAACTCGAAGAAATCGGAATAAACGTGTATGCAAGTATTCCAATATCTGAATGG
CTTACAAAAAATGCTCGTCAGTCAGGGAAAGTCAGAAAAAATCAGTCAGACACATTGCTTGCTGTTGGTA
ATCCTGCCGATTTAGCTGTTGAGGCCATTCGTGGTTTACGCACAAGTTTGCATTTTGCAATGATGGAAGC
AAAAAATAATGTCCTAATGATATCGGGTGCTAGTCCAAGCGCAGGTAAAACTTTTATTAGCAGTAACTTG
GCAGCCACTATAGCAATTACAGGGAAAAAAGTTTTATTCATTGATGCTGACCTTCGTAAGGGATATGCTC
ATAAAATGTTTGGTCATAAAAACGATAAAGGATTATCTGAGTTTTTATCTGGACAAGCCGCTGCTGAAAT
GATCATTGATAAAGTAGAAGGGGGGGGATTTGATTACATTGGTCGTGGACAAATTCCTCCAAACCCAGCT
GAATTACTTATGCATCCGCGTTTTGAACAATTATTAAATTGGGCCTCACAAAATTATGATTTAATTATAA
TAGATACACCTCCAATTTTGGCAGTGACAGATGCTGCGATTATTGGTCGATATGCTGGAACATGTCTATT
AGTCGCTCGCTTTGAAAAAAATACTGTTAAAGAAATTGATGTAAGTATGAAGCGGTTTGAGCAAAGTGGT
GTGGTAGTCAAAGGCTGTATACTTAACGGTGTTGTAAAGAAAGCTAGCAGCTACTATAGATATGGCCATA
ATCATGAGGGCTATTCTTATTATGATAAAAAACACCACCACCACCACCACTGACTGCAGGCATGCAAGCT
TGGCTGTTTTGGCGGATGAGAGAAGATTTTCAGCCTGATACAGATTAAATCAGAACGCAGAAGCGGTCTG
ATAAAACAGAATTTGCCTGGCGGCAGTAGCGCGGTGGTCCCACCTGACCCCATGCCGAACTCAGAAGTGA
AACGCCGTAGCGCCGATGGTAGTGTGGGGTCTCCCCATGCGAGAGTAGGGAACTGCCAGGCATCAAATAA
AACGAAAGGCTCAGTCGAAAGACTGGGCCTTTCGTTTTATCTGTTGTTTGTCGGTGAACGCTCTCCTGAG
TAGGACAAATCCGCCGGGAGCGGATTTGAACGTTGCGAAGCAACGGCCCGGAGGGTGGCGGGCAGGACGC
CCGCCATAAACTGCCAGGCATCAAATTAAGCAGAAGGCCATCCTGACGGATGGCCTTTTTGCGTTTCTAC
AAACTCTTTTGTTTATTTTTCTAAATACATTCAAATATGTATCCGCTCATGAGACAATAACCCTGATAAA
TGCTTCAATAATATTGAAAAAGGAAGAGTATGAGTATTCAACATTTCCGTGTCGCCCTTATTCCCTTTTT
TGCGGCATTTTGCCTTCCTGTTTTTGCTCACCCAGAAACGCTGGTGAAAGTAAAAGATGCTGAAGATCAG
TTGGGTGCACGAGTGGGTTACATCGAACTGGATCTCAACAGCGGTAAGATCCTTGAGAGTTTTCGCCCCG
AAGAACGTTTTCCAATGATGAGCACTTTTAAAGTTCTGCTATGTGGCGCGGTATTATCCCGTGTTGACGC
CGGGCAAGAGCAACTCGGTCGCCGCATACACTATTCTCAGAATGACTTGGTTGAGTACTCACCAGTCACA
GAAAAGCATCTTACGGATGGCATGACAGTAAGAGAATTATGCAGTGCTGCCATAACCATGAGTGATAACA
CTGCGGCCAACTTACTTCTGACAACGATCGGAGGACCGAAGGAGCTAACCGCTTTTTTGCACAACATGGG
GGATCATGTAACTCGCCTTGATCGTTGGGAACCGGAGCTGAATGAAGCCATACCAAACGACGAGCGTGAC
ACCACGATGCCTGTAGCAATGGCAACAACGTTGCGCAAACTATTAACTGGCGAACTACTTACTCTAGCTT
CCCGGCAACAATTAATAGACTGGATGGAGGCGGATAAAGTTGCAGGACCACTTCTGCGCTCGGCCCTTCC
GGCTGGCTGGTTTATTGCTGATAAATCTGGAGCCGGTGAGCGTGGGTCTCGCGGTATCATTGCAGCACTG
GGGCCAGATGGTAAGCCCTCCCGTATCGTAGTTATCTACACGACGGGGAGTCAGGCAACTATGGATGAAC
GAAATAGACAGATCGCTGAGATAGGTGCCTCACTGATTAAGCATTGGTAACTGTCAGACCAAGTTTACTC
ATATATACTTTAGATTGATT
[125 nt withheld, positions 3941-4065]
C
[141 nt withheld, positions 4067-4207]
CCTTTGACGTTGGAGTCCACGTTCTTT
[37 nt withheld, positions 4235-4271]
ACCCTATCTCGGGCTATTCTTTTGATTTATAAGGGATTTTGCCGATTTCGGCCTATTGGTTAAAAAATGA
GCTGATTTAACAAAAATTTAACGCGAATTTTAACAAAATATTAACGTTTACAATTTAAAAGGATCTAGGT
GAAGATCCTTTTTGATAATCTCATGACCAAAATCCCTTAACGTGAGTTTTCGTTCCACTGAGCGTCAGAC
CCCGTAGAAAAGATCAAAGGATCTTCTTGAGATCCTTTTTTTCTGCGCGTAATCTGCTGCTTGCAAACAA
AAAAACCACCGCTACCAGCGGTGGTTTGTTTGCCGGATCAAGAGCTACCAACTCTTTTTCCGAAGGTAAC
TGGCTTCAGCAGAGCGCAGATACCAAATACTGTCCTTCTAGTGTAGCCGTAGTTAGGCCACCACTTCAAG
AACTCTGTAGCACCGCCTACATACCTCGCTCTGCTAATCCTGTTACCAGTGGCTGCTGCCAGTGGCGATA
AGTCGTGTCTTACCGGGTTGGACTCAAGACGATAGTTACCGGATAAGGCGCAGCGGTCGGGCTGAACGGG
GGGTTCGTGCACACAGCCCAGCTTGGAGCGAACGACCTACACCGAACTGAGATACCTACAGCGTGAGCTA
TGAGAAAGCGCCACGCTTCCCGAAGGGAGAAAGGCGGACAGGTATCCGGTAAGCGGCAGGGTCGGAACAG
GAGAGCGCACGAGGGAGCTTCCAGGGGGAAACGCCTGGTATCTTTATAGTCCTGTCGGGTTTCGCCACCT
CTGACTTGAGCGTCGATTTTTGTGATGCTCGTCAGGGGGGCGGAGCCTATGGAAAAACGCCAGCAACGCG
GCCTTTTTACGGTTCCTGGCCTTTTGCTGGCCTTTTGCTCACATGTTCTTTCCTGCGTTATCCCCTGATT
CTGTGGATAACCGTATTACCGCCTTTGAGTGAGCTGATACCGCTCGCCGCAGCCGAACGACCGAGCGCAG
CGAGTCAGTGAGCGAGGAAGCGGAAGAGCGCCTGATGCGGTATTTTCTCCTTACGCATCTGTGCGGTATT
TCACACCGCATAGGGTCATGGCTGCGCCCCGACACCCGCCAACACCCGCTGACGCGCCCTGACGGGCTTG
TCTGCTCCCGGCATCCGCTTACAGACAAGCTGTGACCGTCTCCGGGAGCTGCATGTGTCAGAGGTTTTCA
CCGTCATCACCGAAACGCGCGAGGCAGAAGGAGATGGCGCCCAACAGTCCCCCGGCCACGGGGCCTGCCA
CCATACCCACGCCGAAACAAGCGCTCATGAGCCCGAAGTGGCGAGCCCGATCTTCCCCATCGGTGATGTC
GGCGATATAGGCGCCAGCAACCGCACCTGTGGCGCCGGTGATGCCGGCCACGATGCGTCCGGCGTAGAGG
ATCTGCTCATGTTTGACAGCTTATCATCGATGCATAATGTGCCTGTCAAATGGACGAAGCAGGGATTCTG
CAAACCCTATGCTACTCCGTCAAGCCGTCAATTGTCTGATTCGTTACCAATTATGACAACTTGACGGCTA
CATCATTCACTTTTTCTTCACAACCGGCACGGAACTCGCTCGGGCTGGCCCCGGTGCATTTTTTAAATAC
CCGCGAGAAATAGAGTTGATCGTCAAAACCAACATTGCGACCGACGGTGGCGATAGGCATCCGGGTGGTG
CTCAAAAGCAGCTTCGCCTGGCTGATACGTTGGTCCTCGCGCCAGCTTAAGACGCTAATCCCTAACTGCT
GGCGGAAAAGATGTGACAGACGCGACGGCGACAAGCAAACATGCTGTGCGACGCTGGCGATATCAAAATT
GCTGTCTGCCAGGTGATCGCTGATGTACTGACAAGCCTCGCGTACCCGATTATCCATCGGTGGATGGAGC
GACTCGTTAATCGCTTCCATGCGCCGCAGTAACAATTGCTCAAGCAGATTTATCGCCAGCAGCTCCGAAT
AGCGCCCTTCCCCTTGCCCGGCGTTAATGATTTGCCCAAACAGGTCGCTGAAATGCGGCTGGTGCGCTTC
ATCCGGGCGAAAGAACCCCGTATTGGCAAATATTGACGGCCAGTTAAGCCATTCATGCCAGTAGGCGCGC
GGACGAAAGTAAACCCACTGGTGATACCATTCGCGAGCCTCCGGATGACGACCGTAGTGATGAATCTCTC
CTGGCGGGAACAGCAAAATATCACCCGGTCGGCAAACAAATTCTCGTCCCTGATTTTTCACCACCCCCTG
ACCGCGAATGGTGAGATTGAGAATATAACCTTTCATTCCCAGCGGTCGGTCGATAAAAAAATCGAGATAA
CCGTTGGCCTCAATCGGCGTTAAACCCGCCACCAGATGGGCATTAAACGAGTATCCCGGCAGCAGGGGAT
CATTTTGCGCTTCAGCCATACTTTTCATACTCCCGCCATTCAGAG
