>Addgene plasmid #167957 | pBN076 | depositor partial sequence | sequence record 336965 | E. coli E69 (O9a:K30) Wzc with Y713E
ATGACTTCAGTCACATCTAAGCAATCAACGATACTAGGATCTGATGAAATAGATTTAGGTCGCGTTATCG
GTGAGCTAATTGATCATCGTAAGCTTATTATATCTATAACATCGGTTTTTACCTTATTTGCAATACTCTA
TGCATTATTAGCGACTCCTATCTATGAGACGGATGCGCTAATTCAAATAGAGCAGAAGCAAGGTAATGCT
ATACTAAGCAGTCTAAGTCAGGTTTTACCTGATGGCCAACCCCAATCTGCACCTGAAACAGCTTTGCTAC
AATCTCGAATGATTCTTGGCAAAACTATAGATGATTTAAACCTTCAGATTCAAATTGAACAAAAATATTT
TCCTGTTATTGGCCGTGGGTTAGCAAGATTAATGGGAGAAAAACCAGGTAATATTGATATTACTCGGTTA
TATTTGCCTGATAGTGACGATATTAGTAATAATACTCCTAGTATAATATTAACAGTAAAAGATAAAGAAA
ATTATTCGATCAATAGCGATGGTATTCAACTCAATGGGGTTGTAGGGACGTTATTAAATGAAAAAGGGAT
ATCATTACTGGTTAACGAAATCGATGCTAAACCTGGAGATCAATTTGTTATTACACAGTTGCCTCGATTA
AAGGCCATTTCTGATCTTTTAAAAAGTTTTAGCGTTGCTGATTTGGGTAAAGATACGGGAATGTTAACGT
TGACTCTTACTGGAGATAACCCAAAAAGAATATCTCATATTTTGGACAGTATCAGTCAGAACTATCTTGC
ACAGAACATTGCTAGACAAGCTGCGCAGGATGCTAAAAGTCTCGAGTTTTTAAATCAACAATTACCCAAA
GTTCGTGCCGAATTAGATTCTGCGGAAGACAAGTTAAATGCTTATCGTAAGCAAAAAGACTCTGTTGACT
TGAATATGGAAGCTAAATCAGTACTTGATCAAATAGTTAACGTTGATAATCAACTAAATGAATTAACCTT
CCGTGAGGCAGAAGTTTCACAGCTATATACTAAGGAACATCCTACTTATAAGGCGTTAATGGAAAAACGG
CAAACACTTCAAGAAGAAAAATCTAAACTTAATAAGCGCGTTAGTAGTATGCCCTCGACCCAGCAGGAGG
TTCTGCGATTAAGTCGAGATGTTGAATCTGGTCGTGCTGTATATTTGCAATTGCTAAATCGGCAACAAGA
ATTAAACATTGCCAAATCAAGTGCTATTGGCAACGTTAGAATTATTGATAATGCTGTAACAGATCCTAAT
CCTGTAAGACCAAAGAAGACTATCATAATTGTAATAGGTGTTGTTTTAGGGCTAATCGTTTCGGTTGTAC
TGGTATTGTTCCAAGTGTTTCTACGCCGTGGTATCGAATCCCCAGAGCAACTCGAAGAAATCGGAATAAA
CGTGTATGCAAGTATTCCAATATCTGAATGGCTTACAAAAAATGCTCGTCAGTCAGGGAAAGTCAGAAAA
AATCAGTCAGACACATTGCTTGCTGTTGGTAATCCTGCCGATTTAGCTGTTGAGGCCATTCGTGGTTTAC
GCACAAGTTTGCATTTTGCAATGATGGAAGCAAAAAATAATGTCCTAATGATATCGGGTGCTAGTCCAAG
CGCAGGTAAAACTTTTATTAGCAGTAACTTGGCAGCCACTATAGCAATTACAGGGAAAAAAGTTTTATTC
ATTGATGCTGACCTTCGTAAGGGATATGCTCATAAAATGTTTGGTCATAAAAACGATAAAGGATTATCTG
AGTTTTTATCTGGACAAGCCGCTGCTGAAATGATCATTGATAAAGTAGAAGGGGGGGGATTTGATTACAT
TGGTCGTGGACAAATTCCTCCAAACCCAGCTGAATTACTTATGCATCCGCGTTTTGAACAATTATTAAAT
TGGGCCTCACAAAATTATGATTTAATTATAATAGATACACCTCCAATTTTGGCAGTGACAGATGCTGCGA
TTATTGGTCGATATGCTGGAACATGTCTATTAGTCGCTCGCTTTGAAAAAAATACTGTTAAAGAAATTGA
TGTAAGTATGAAGCGGTTTGAGCAAAGTGGTGTGGTAGTCAAAGGCTGTATACTTAACGGTGTTGTAAAG
AAAGCTAGCAGCTACTATAGATATGGCCATAATCATGAGGGCTATTCTTATTATGATAAAAAACACCACC
ACCACCACCACTGA
